>Addgene plasmid #112927 | pKLV2-U6gRNASAM(gTetO)-TREGFP-PGKpuroBFP-W | depositor full sequence | sequence record 213001 | pKLV2-U6gRNASAM(gTetO)-TREGFP-PGKpuroBFP-W sequence 9759 bps
CTAAATTGTAAGCGTTAATATTTTGTTAAAATTCGCGTTAAATTTTTGTTAAATCAGCTCATTTTTTAAC
CAATAGGCCGAAATCGGCAAAATCCCTTATAAATCAAAAGAATAGACCGAGATAGGGT
[37 nt withheld, positions 129-165]
AAAGAACGTGGACTCCAACGTCAAAGG
[49 nt withheld, positions 193-241]
T
[91 nt withheld, positions 243-333]
G
[124 nt withheld, positions 335-458]
CCCATTCGCCATTCAGGCTGCGCAACTGTTGGGAAGGGCGATCGGTGCGGGCCTCTTCGCTATTACGCCA
GCTGGCGAAAGGGGGATGTGCTGCAAGGCGATTAAGTTGGGTAACGCCAGGGTTTTCCCAGTCACGACGT
TGTAAAACGACGGCCAGTGAGCGCGCGTAATACGACTCACTATAGGGCGAATTGACTAGTACATAACTTA
CGGTAAATGGCCCGCCTGGCTGACCGCCCAACGACCCCCGCCCATTGACGTCAATAATGACGTATGTTCC
CATAGTAACGCCAATAGGGACTTTCCATTGACGTCAATGGGTGGAGTATTTACGGTAAACTGCCCACTTG
GCAGTACATCAAGTGTATCATATGCCAAGTACGCCCCCTATTGACGTCAATGACGGTAAATGGCCCGCCT
GGCATTATGCCCAGTACATGACCTTATGGGACTTTCCTACTTGGCAGTACATCTACGTATTAGTCATCGC
TATTACCATGGTGATGCGGTTTTGGCAGTACATCAATGGGCGTGGATAGCGGTTTGACTCACGGGGATTT
CCAAGTCTCCACCCCATTGACGTCAATGGGAGTTTGTTTTGGCACCAAAATCAACGGGACTTTCCAAAAT
GTCGTAACAACTCCGCCCCATTGACGCAAATGGGCGGTAGGCGTGTACGGTGGGAGGTCTATATAAGCAG
CGCGTTTTGCCTGTACTGGGTCTCTCTGGTTAGACCAGATCTGAGCCTGGGAGCTCTCTGGCTAACTAGG
GAACCCACTGCTTAAGCCTCAATAAAGCTTGCCTTGAGTGCTTCAAGTAGTGTGTGCCCGTCTGTTGTGT
GACTCTGGTAACTAGAGATCCCTCAGACCCTTTTAGTCAGTGTGGAAAATCTCTAGCAGTGGCGCCCGAA
CAGGGACTTGAAAGCGAAAGGGAAACCAGAGGAGCTCTCTCGACGCAGGACTCGGCTTGCTGAAGCGCGC
ACGGCAAGAGGCGAGGGGCGGCGACTGGTGAGTACGCCAAAAATTTTGACTAGCGGAGGCTAGAAGGAGA
GAGATGGGTGCGAGAGCGTCAGTATTAAGCGGGGGAGAATTAGATCGCGATGGGAAAAAATTCGGTTAAG
GCCAGGGGGAAAGAAAAAATATAAATTAAAACATATAGTATGGGCAAGCAGGGAGCTAGAACGATTCGCA
GTTAATCCTGGCCTGTTAGAAACATCAGAAGGCTGTAGACAAATACTGGGACAGCTACAACCATCCCTTC
AGACAGGATCAGAAGAACTTAGATCATTATATAATACAGTAGCAACCCTCTATTGTGTGCATCAAAGGAT
AGAGATAAAAGACACCAAGGAAGCTTTAGACAAGATAGAGGAAGAGCAAAACAAAAGTAAGACCACCGCA
CAGCAAGCGGCCGGCCGCGCTGATCTTCAGACCTGGAGGAGGAGATATGAGGGACAATTGGAGAAGTGAA
TTATATAAATATAAAGTAGTAAAAATTGAACCATTAGGAGTAGCACCCACCAAGGCAAAGAGAAGAGTGG
TGCAGAGAGAAAAAAGAGCAGTGGGAATAGGAGCTTTGTTCCTTGGGTTCTTGGGAGCAGCAGGAAGCAC
TATGGGCGCAGCGTCAATGACGCTGACGGTACAGGCCAGACAATTATTGTCTGGTATAGTGCAGCAGCAG
AACAATTTGCTGAGGGCTATTGAGGCGCAACAGCATCTGTTGCAACTCACAGTCTGGGGCATCAAGCAGC
TCCAGGCAAGAATCCTGGCTGTGGAAAGATACCTAAAGGATCAACAGCTCCTGGGGATTTGGGGTTGCTC
TGGAAAACTCATTTGCACCACTGCTGTGCCTTGGAATGCTAGTTGGAGTAATAAATCTCTGGAACAGATT
TGGAATCACACGACCTGGATGGAGTGGGACAGAGAAATTAACAATTACACAAGCTTAATACACTCCTTAA
TTGAAGAATCGCAAAACCAGCAAGAAAAGAATGAACAAGAATTATTGGAATTAGATAAATGGGCAAGTTT
GTGGAATTGGTTTAACATAACAAATTGGCTGTGGTATATAAAATTATTCATAATGATAGTAGGAGGCTTG
GTAGGTTTAAGAATAGTTTTTGCTGTACTTTCTATAGTGAATAGAGTTAGGCAGGGATATTCACCATTAT
CGTTTCAGACCCACCTCCCAACCCCGAGGGGACCCGACAGGCCCGAAGGAATAGAAGAAGAAGGTGGAGA
GAGAGACAGAGACAGATCCATTCGATTAGTGAACGGATCGGCACTGCGTGCGCCAATTCTGCAGCCAAGG
TCGGGCAGGAAGAGGGCCTATTTCCCATGATTCCTTCATATTTGCATATACGATACAAGGCTGTTAGAGA
GATAATTAGAATTAATTTGACTGTAAACACAAAGATATTAGTACAAAATACGTGACGTAGAAAGTAATAA
TTTCTTGGGTAGTTTGCAGTTTTAAAATTATGTTTTAAAATGGACTATCATATGCTTACCGTAACTTGAA
AGTATTTCGATTTCTTGGCTTTATATATCTTGTGGAAAGGACGAAACACCGACGTTCTCTATCACTGATA
GTTTAAGAGCTAGGCCAACATGAGGATCACCCATGTCTGCAGGGCCTAGCAAGTTTAAATAAGGCTAGTC
CGTTATCAACTTGGCCAACATGAGGATCACCCATGTCTGCAGGGCCAAGTGGCACCGAGTCGGTGCTTTT
TTTCTGCAGACAAATGGCAGTATTCATCCACAATTTTAAAAGAAAAGGGGGGATTGGGGGGTACAGTGCA
GGGGAAAGAATAGTAGACATAATAGCAACAGACATACAAACTAAAGAATTACAAAAACAAATTACAAAAA
TTCAAAATTTTCGGGTTTATTACAGGGACAGCAGAGATCCAGTTTGGTTAGTACCGGGCCCTACGCGTCT
CGAGTTTACTCCCTATCAGTGATAGAGAACGTATGTCGAGTTTACTCCCTATCAGTGATAGAGAACGATG
TCGAGTTTACTCCCTATCAGTGATAGAGAACGTATGTCGAGTTTACTCCCTATCAGTGATAGAGAACGTA
TGTCGAGTTTACTCCCTATCAGTGATAGAGAACGTATGTCGAGTTTATCCCTATCAGTGATAGAGAACGT
ATGTCGAGTTTACTCCCTATCAGTGATAGAGAACGTATGTCGAGGTAGGCGTGTACGGTGGGAGGCCTAT
ATAAGCAGAGCTCGTTTAGTGAACCGTCAGATCGCCTGGAGAATTCCCACCATGGTGAGCAAGGGCGAGG
AGCTGTTCACCGGGGTGGTGCCCATCCTGGTCGAGCTGGACGGCGACGTGAACGGCCACAAGTTCAGCGT
GTCCGGCGAGGGCGAGGGCGATGCCACCTACGGCAAGCTGACCCTGAAGTTCATCTGCACCACCGGCAAG
CTGCCCGTGCCCTGGCCCACCCTCGTGACCACCCTGACCTACGGCGTGCAGTGCTTCAGCCGCTACCCCG
ACCACATGAAGCAGCACGACTTCTTCAAGTCCGCCATGCCCGAAGGCTACGTCCAGGAGCGCACCATCTT
CTTCAAGGACGACGGCAACTACAAGACCCGCGCCGAGGTGAAGTTCGAGGGCGACACCCTGGTGAACCGC
ATCGAGCTGAAGGGCATCGACTTCAAGGAGGACGGCAACATCCTGGGGCACAAGCTGGAGTACAACTACA
ACAGCCACAACGTCTATATCATGGCCGACAAGCAGAAGAACGGCATCAAGGTGAACTTCAAGATCCGCCA
CAACATCGAGGACGGCAGCGTGCAGCTCGCCGACCACTACCAGCAGAACACCCCCATCGGCGACGGCCCC
GTGCTGCTGCCCGACAACCACTACCTGAGCACCCAGTCCGCCCTGAGCAAAGACCCCAACGAGAAGCGCG
ATCACATGGTCCTGCTGGAGTTCGTGACCGCCGCCGGGATCACTCACGGCATGGACGAGCTGTACAAGTA
AGGATCCAATTCTACCGGGTAGGGGAGGCGCTTTTCCCAAGGCAGTCTGGAGCATGCGCTTTAGCAGCCC
CGCTGGGCACTTGGCGCTACACAAGTGGCCTCTGGCCTCGCACACATTCCACATCCACCGGTAGGCGCCA
ACCGGCTCCGTTCTTTGGTGGCCCCTTCGCGCCACCTTCTACTCCTCCCCTAGTCAGGAAGTTCCCCCCC
GCCCCGCAGCTCGCGTCGTGCAGGACGTGACAAATGGAAGTAGCACGTCTCACTAGTCTCGTGCAGATGG
ACAGCACCGCTGAGCAATGGAAGCGGGTAGGCCTTTGGGGCAGCGGCCAATAGCAGCTTTGCTCCTTCGC
TTTCTGGGCTCAGAGGCTGGGAAGGGGTGGGTCCGGGGGCGGGCTCAGGGGCGGGCTCAGGGGCGGGGCG
GGCGCCCGAAGGTCCTCCGGAGGCCCGGCATTCTGCACGCTTCAAAAGCGCACGTCTGCCGCGCTGTTCT
CCTCTTCCTCATCTCCGGGCCTTTCGACCTGCATCCATCTAGATCTCGAGCAGCTGAAGCTTACCATGAC
CGAGTACAAGCCCACGGTGCGCCTCGCCACCCGCGACGACGTCCCCAGGGCCGTACGCACCCTCGCCGCC
GCGTTCGCCGACTACCCCGCCACGCGCCACACCGTCGATCCGGACCGCCACATCGAGCGGGTCACCGAGC
TGCAAGAACTCTTCCTCACGCGCGTCGGGCTCGACATCGGCAAGGTGTGGGTCGCGGACGACGGCGCCGC
GGTGGCGGTCTGGACCACGCCGGAGAGCGTCGAAGCGGGGGCGGTGTTCGCCGAGATCGGCCCGCGCATG
GCCGAGTTGAGCGGTTCCCGGCTGGCCGCGCAGCAACAGATGGAAGGCCTCCTGGCGCCGCACCGGCCCA
AGGAGCCCGCGTGGTTCCTGGCCACCGTCGGCGTCTCGCCCGACCACCAGGGCAAGGGTCTGGGCAGCGC
CGTCGTGCTCCCCGGAGTGGAGGCGGCCGAGCGCGCCGGGGTGCCCGCCTTCCTGGAGACCTCCGCGCCC
CGCAACCTCCCCTTCTACGAGCGGCTCGGCTTCACCGTCACCGCCGACGTCGAGGTGCCCGAAGGACCGC
GCACCTGGTGCATGACCCGCAAGCCCGGTGCCGGCGGCGGGTCCGGAGGAGAGGGCAGAGGAAGTCTCCT
AACATGCGGTGACGTGGAGGAGAATCCTGGCCCAATGAGCGAGCTGATTAAGGAGAACATGCACATGAAG
CTGTACATGGAGGGCACCGTGGACAACCATCACTTCAAGTGCACATCCGAGGGCGAAGGCAAGCCCTACG
AGGGCACCCAGACCATGAGAATCAAGGTGGTCGAGGGCGGCCCTCTCCCCTTCGCCTTCGACATCCTGGC
TACTAGCTTCCTCTACGGCAGCAAGACCTTCATCAACCACACCCAGGGCATCCCCGACTTCTTCAAGCAG
TCCTTCCCTGAGGGCTTCACATGGGAGAGAGTCACCACATACGAGGACGGGGGCGTGCTGACCGCTACCC
AGGACACCAGCCTCCAGGACGGCTGCCTCATCTACAACGTCAAGATCAGAGGGGTGAACTTCACATCCAA
CGGCCCTGTGATGCAGAAGAAAACACTCGGCTGGGAGGCCTTCACCGAGACGCTGTACCCCGCTGACGGC
GGCCTGGAAGGCAGAAACGACATGGCCCTGAAGCTCGTGGGCGGGAGCCATCTGATCGCAAACATCAAGA
CCACATATAGATCCAAGAAACCCGCTAAGAACCTCAAGATGCCTGGCGTCTACTATGTGGACTACAGACT
GGAAAGAATCAAGGAGGCCAACAACGAGACCTACGTCGAGCAGCACGAGGTGGCAGTGGCCAGATACTGC
GACCTCCCTAGCAAACTGGGGCACAAGCTTAATTGAGCGGCCGCTCAACCTCTGGATTACAAAATTTGTG
AAAGATTGACTGGTATTCTTAACTATGTTGCTCCTTTTACGCTATGTGGATACGCTGCTTTAATGCCTTT
GTATCATGCTATTGCTTCCCGTATGGCTTTCATTTTCTCCTCCTTGTATAAATCCTGGTTGCTGTCTCTT
TATGAGGAGTTGTGGCCCGTTGTCAGGCAACGTGGCGTGGTGTGCACTGTGTTTGCTGACGCAACCCCCA
CTGGTTGGGGCATTGCCACCACCTGTCAGCTCCTTTCCGGGACTTTCGCTTTCCCCCTCCCTATTGCCAC
GGCGGAACTCATCGCCGCCTGCCTTGCCCGCTGCTGGACAGGGGCTCGGCTGTTGGGCACTGACAATTCC
GTGGTGTTGTCGGGGAAATCATCGTCCTTTCCTTGGCTGCTCGCCTGTGTTGCCACCTGGATTCTGCGCG
GGACGTCCTTCTGCTACGTCCCTTCGGCCCTCAATCCAGCGGACCTTCCTTCCCGCGGCCTGCTGCCGGC
TCTGCGGCCTCTTCCGCGTCTACGCCTTCGCCCTCAGACGAGTCGGATCTCCCTTTGGGCCGCCTCCCCG
CAGGTACCTTTAAGACCAATGACTTACAAGGCAGCTGTAGATCTTAGCCACTTTTTAAAAGAAAAGGGGG
GACTGGAAGGGCTAATTCACTCCCAAAGAAGTCAAGATCTGCTTTTTGCCTGTACTGGGTCTCTCTGGTT
AGACCAGAGTCTCTCTGGTTAGACCAGATCTGAGCCTGGGAGCTCTCTGGCTAACTAGGGAACCCACTGC
TTAAGCCTCAATAAAGCTTGCCTTGAGTGCTTCAAGTAGTGTGTGCCCGTCTGTTGTGTGACTCTGGTAA
CTAGAGATCCCTCAGACCCTTTTAGTCAGTGTGGAAAATCTCTAGCAGTTTAAACCCGCTGATCAGCCTC
GACTGTGCCTTCTAGTTGCCAGCCATCTGTTGTTTGCCCCTCCCCCGTGCCTTCCTTGACCCTGGAAGGT
GCCACTCCCACTGTCCTTTCCTAATAAAATGAGGAAATTGCATCGCATTGTCTGAGTAGGTGTCATTCTA
TTCTGGGGGGTGGGGTGGGGCAGGACAGCAAGGGGGAGGATTGGGAAGTCAATAGCAGGCATGCTGGGGA
TGCGGTGGGCTCTATGGGCGGCCGTTAATTAAGCTTTTGTTCCCTTTAGTGAGGGTTAATTGCGCGCTTG
GCGTAATCATGGTCATAGCTGTTTCCTGTGTGAAATTGTTATCCGCTCACAATTCCACACAACATACGAG
CCGGAAGCATAAAGTGTAAAGCCTGGGGTGCCTAATGAGTGAGCTAACTCACATTAATTGCGTTGCGCTC
ACTGCCCGCTTTCCAGTCGGGAAACCTGTCGTGCCAGCTGCATTAATGAATCGGCCAACGCGCGGGGAGA
GGCGGTTTGCGTATTGGGCGCTCTTCCGCTTCCTCGCTCACTGACTCGCTGCGCTCGGTCGTTCGGCTGC
GGCGAGCGGTATCAGCTCACTCAAAGGCGGTAATACGGTTATCCACAGAATCAGGGGATAACGCAGGAAA
GAACATGTGAGCAAAAGGCCAGCAAAAGGCCAGGAACCGTAAAAAGGCCGCGTTGCTGGCGTTTTTCCAT
AGGCTCCGCCCCCCTGACGAGCATCACAAAAATCGACGCTCAAGTCAGAGGTGGCGAAACCCGACAGGAC
TATAAAGATACCAGGCGTTTCCCCCTGGAAGCTCCCTCGTGCGCTCTCCTGTTCCGACCCTGCCGCTTAC
CGGATACCTGTCCGCCTTTCTCCCTTCGGGAAGCGTGGCGCTTTCTCATAGCTCACGCTGTAGGTATCTC
AGTTCGGTGTAGGTCGTTCGCTCCAAGCTGGGCTGTGTGCACGAACCCCCCGTTCAGCCCGACCGCTGCG
CCTTATCCGGTAACTATCGTCTTGAGTCCAACCCGGTAAGACACGACTTATCGCCACTGGCAGCAGCCAC
TGGTAACAGGATTAGCAGAGCGAGGTATGTAGGCGGTGCTACAGAGTTCTTGAAGTGGTGGCCTAACTAC
GGCTACACTAGAAGGACAGTATTTGGTATCTGCGCTCTGCTGAAGCCAGTTACCTTCGGAAAAAGAGTTG
GTAGCTCTTGATCCGGCAAACAAACCACCGCTGGTAGCGGTGGTTTTTTTGTTTGCAAGCAGCAGATTAC
GCGCAGAAAAAAAGGATCTCAAGAAGATCCTTTGATCTTTTCTACGGGGTCTGACGCTCAGTGGAACGAA
AACTCACGTTAAGGGATTTTGGTCATGAGATTATCAAAAAGGATCTTCACCTAGATCCTTTTAAATTAAA
AATGAAGTTTTAAATCAATCTAAAGTATATATGAGTAAACTTGGTCTGACAGTTACCAATGCTTAATCAG
TGAGGCACCTATCTCAGCGATCTGTCTATTTCGTTCATCCATAGTTGCCTGACTCCCCGTCGTGTAGATA
ACTACGATACGGGAGGGCTTACCATCTGGCCCCAGTGCTGCAATGATACCGCGAGACCCACGCTCACCGG
CTCCAGATTTATCAGCAATAAACCAGCCAGCCGGAAGGGCCGAGCGCAGAAGTGGTCCTGCAACTTTATC
CGCCTCCATCCAGTCTATTAATTGTTGCCGGGAAGCTAGAGTAAGTAGTTCGCCAGTTAATAGTTTGCGC
AACGTTGTTGCCATTGCTACAGGCATCGTGGTGTCACGCTCGTCGTTTGGTATGGCTTCATTCAGCTCCG
GTTCCCAACGATCAAGGCGAGTTACATGATCCCCCATGTTGTGCAAAAAAGCGGTTAGCTCCTTCGGTCC
TCCGATCGTTGTCAGAAGTAAGTTGGCCGCAGTGTTATCACTCATGGTTATGGCAGCACTGCATAATTCT
CTTACTGTCATGCCATCCGTAAGATGCTTTTCTGTGACTGGTGAGTACTCAACCAAGTCATTCTGAGAAT
AGTGTATGCGGCGACCGAGTTGCTCTTGCCCGGCGTCAATACGGGATAATACCGCGCCACATAGCAGAAC
TTTAAAAGTGCTCATCATTGGAAAACGTTCTTCGGGGCGAAAACTCTCAAGGATCTTACCGCTGTTGAGA
TCCAGTTCGATGTAACCCACTCGTGCACCCAACTGATCTTCAGCATCTTTTACTTTCACCAGCGTTTCTG
GGTGAGCAAAAACAGGAAGGCAAAATGCCGCAAAAAAGGGAATAAGGGCGACACGGAAATGTTGAATACT
CATACTCTTCCTTTTTCAATATTATTGAAGCATTTATCAGGGTTATTGTCTCATGAGCGGATACATATTT
GAATGTATTTAGAAAAATAAACAAATAGGGGTTCCGCGCACATTTCCCCGAAAAGTGCCAC
Features (pLannotate 1.2.2; 34 found; start..end, strand, type, name):
     30..458     -  rep_origin     f1 ori (sequence partly withheld): f1 bacteriophage origin of replication; arrow indicates direction of (+) strand synthesis
    463..618     -  CDS            lacZα (fragment): LacZα fragment of β-galactosidase; lacZ fragment
    626..644     +  promoter       T7 promoter: promoter for bacteriophage T7 RNA polymerase
    658..958     +  enhancer       CMV enhancer: human cytomegalovirus immediate early enhancer
    959..1158    +  promoter       CMV promoter: human cytomegalovirus (CMV) immediate early promoter
   1176..1356    +  LTR            5' LTR (truncated): truncated 5' long terminal repeat (LTR) from HIV-1
   1403..1528    +  misc_feature   HIV-1 Ψ: packaging signal of human immunodeficiency virus type 1
   1512..1850    +  CDS            HIV-1 gag (fragment): gag protein from human immunodeficiency virus 1; gag
   2027..2260    +  misc_feature   RRE: The Rev response element (RRE) of HIV-1 allows for Rev-dependent mRNA export from the nucleus to the cytoplasm.
   2637..2737    +  CDS            Rev (fragment): human immunodeficiency virus 1 (HIV-1) Rev protein; rev; enhances nuclear export of unspliced and incompletely spliced viral mRNAs
   2780..3020    +  promoter       U6 promoter: RNA polymerase III promoter for human U6 snRNA
   3030..3049    -  promoter       tight TRE promoter (fragment): Tet-responsive promoter PTight, consisting of seven tet operator sequences followed by the minimal CMV promoter
   3066..3084    +  misc_RNA       MS2 stem loop: stem loop that binds the bacteriophage MS2 coat protein
   3095..3131    +  misc_RNA       gRNA scaffold (fragment): guide RNA scaffold for the Streptococcus pyogenes CRISPR/Cas9 system
   3136..3154    +  misc_RNA       MS2 stem loop: stem loop that binds the bacteriophage MS2 coat protein
   3165..3184    +  misc_RNA       gRNA scaffold (fragment): guide RNA scaffold for the Streptococcus pyogenes CRISPR/Cas9 system
   3222..3339    +  misc_feature   cPPT/CTS: central polypurine tract and central termination sequence of HIV-1
   3400..3714    +  promoter       tight TRE promoter: Tet-responsive promoter PTight, consisting of seven tet operator sequences followed by the minimal CMV promoter
   3730..4449    +  CDS            EGFP: the original enhanced GFP (Yang et al., 1996) mammalian codon-optimized
   4465..4964    +  promoter       PGK promoter: mouse phosphoglycerate kinase 1 promoter
   5004..5600    +  CDS            PuroR (fragment): puromycin N-acetyltransferase; pac from Streptomyces; confers resistance to puromycin
   5673..6371    +  CDS            TagBFP: TagBFP is a basic (constitutively fluorescent) blue fluorescent protein published in 2008, derived from Entacmaea quadricolor. It is reported to be a very rapidly-maturing monomer with very low acid sensitivity.
   6383..6969    +  misc_feature   WPRE: woodchuck hepatitis virus posttranscriptional regulatory element
   6963..7109    +  CDS            nef (fragment): NEF_HV1LA - Experimental evidence at protein level: Swiss-Prot protein existence level 1. Extracellular Nef protein targets CD4(+) T-lymphocytes for apoptosis by interacting with CXCR4 surface receptors. From Human immunodeficiency virus type 1 group M subtype B (isolate Lai) (HIV-1).
   7117..7295    +  LTR            5' LTR (truncated): truncated 5' long terminal repeat (LTR) from HIV-1
   7321..7432    +  polyA_signal   bGH poly(A) signal: bovine growth hormone polyadenylation signal
   7571..7589    -  promoter       T3 promoter: promoter for bacteriophage T3 RNA polymerase
   7634..7650    -  protein_bind   lac operator: The lac repressor binds to the lac operator to inhibit transcription in E. coli. This inhibition can be relieved by adding lactose or isopropyl-β-D-thiogalactopyranoside (IPTG). lac repressor encoded by lacI
   7658..7688    -  promoter       lac promoter: promoter for the E. coli lac operon
   7703..7724    -  protein_bind   CAP binding site: CAP binding activates transcription in the presence of cAMP. E. coli catabolite activator protein
   7737..7829    -  CDS            lacI (fragment): lac repressor; lacI; The lac repressor binds to the lac operator to inhibit transcription in E. coli. This inhibition can be relieved by adding lactose or isopropyl-β-D-thiogalactopyranoside (IPTG).
   8012..8600    -  rep_origin     ori: high-copy-number ColE1/pMB1/pBR322/pUC origin of replication
   8771..9631    -  CDS            AmpR: β-lactamase; bla; confers resistance to ampicillin, carbenicillin, and related antibiotics
   9632..9736    -  promoter       AmpR promoter: bla
