>Addgene plasmid #112927 | pKLV2-U6gRNASAM(gTetO)-TREGFP-PGKpuroBFP-W | addgene full sequence | sequence record 217671 | Addgene NGS Result
CTAAATTGTAAGCGTTAATATTTTGTTAAAATTCGCGTTAAATTTTTGTTAAATCAGCTCATTTTTTAAC
CAATAGGCCGAAATCGGCAAAATCCCTTATAAATCAAAAGAATAGACCGAGATAGGGT
[37 nt withheld, positions 129-165]
AAAGAACGTGGACTCCAACGTCAAAGG
[49 nt withheld, positions 193-241]
T
[91 nt withheld, positions 243-333]
G
[124 nt withheld, positions 335-458]
CCCATTCGCCATTCAGGCTGCGCAACTGTTGGGAAGGGCGATCGGTGCGGGCCTCTTCGCTATTACGCCA
GCTGGCGAAAGGGGGATGTGCTGCAAGGCGATTAAGTTGGGTAACGCCAGGGTTTTCCCAGTCACGACGT
TGTAAAACGACGGCCAGTGAGCGCGCGTAATACGACTCACTATAGGGCGAATTGACTAGTACATAACTTA
CGGTAAATGGCCCGCCTGGCTGACCGCCCAACGACCCCCGCCCATTGACGTCAATAATGACGTATGTTCC
CATAGTAACGCCAATAGGGACTTTCCATTGACGTCAATGGGTGGAGTATTTACGGTAAACTGCCCACTTG
GCAGTACATCAAGTGTATCATATGCCAAGTACGCCCCCTATTGACGTCAATGACGGTAAATGGCCCGCCT
GGCATTATGCCCAGTACATGACCTTATGGGACTTTCCTACTTGGCAGTACATCTACGTATTAGTCATCGC
TATTACCATGGTGATGCGGTTTTGGCAGTACATCAATGGGCGTGGATAGCGGTTTGACTCACGGGGATTT
CCAAGTCTCCACCCCATTGACGTCAATGGGAGTTTGTTTTGGCACCAAAATCAACGGGACTTTCCAAAAT
GTCGTAACAACTCCGCCCCATTGACGCAAATGGGCGGTAGGCGTGTACGGTGGGAGGTCTATATAAGCAG
CGCGTTTTGCCTGTACTGGGTCTCTCTGGTTAGACCAGATCTGAGCCTGGGAGCTCTCTGGCTAACTAGG
GAACCCACTGCTTAAGCCTCAATAAAGCTTGCCTTGAGTGCTTCAAGTAGTGTGTGCCCGTCTGTTGTGT
GACTCTGGTAACTAGAGATCCCTCAGACCCTTTTAGTCAGTGTGGAAAATCTCTAGCAGTGGCGCCCGAA
CAGGGACTTGAAAGCGAAAGGGAAACCAGAGGAGCTCTCTCGACGCAGGACTCGGCTTGCTGAAGCGCGC
ACGGCAAGAGGCGAGGGGCGGCGACTGGTGAGTACGCCAAAAATTTTGACTAGCGGAGGCTAGAAGGAGA
GAGATGGGTGCGAGAGCGTCAGTATTAAGCGGGGGAGAATTAGATCGCGATGGGAAAAAATTCGGTTAAG
GCCAGGGGGAAAGAAAAAATATAAATTAAAACATATAGTATGGGCAAGCAGGGAGCTAGAACGATTCGCA
GTTAATCCTGGCCTGTTAGAAACATCAGAAGGCTGTAGACAAATACTGGGACAGCTACAACCATCCCTTC
AGACAGGATCAGAAGAACTTAGATCATTATATAATACAGTAGCAACCCTCTATTGTGTGCATCAAAGGAT
AGAGATAAAAGACACCAAGGAAGCTTTAGACAAGATAGAGGAAGAGCAAAACAAAAGTAAGACCACCGCA
CAGCAAGCGGCCGGCCGCGCTGATCTTCAGACCTGGAGGAGGAGATATGAGGGACAATTGGAGAAGTGAA
TTATATAAATATAAAGTAGTAAAAATTGAACCATTAGGAGTAGCACCCACCAAGGCAAAGAGAAGAGTGG
TGCAGAGAGAAAAAAGAGCAGTGGGAATAGGAGCTTTGTTCCTTGGGTTCTTGGGAGCAGCAGGAAGCAC
TATGGGCGCAGCGTCAATGACGCTGACGGTACAGGCCAGACAATTATTGTCTGGTATAGTGCAGCAGCAG
AACAATTTGCTGAGGGCTATTGAGGCGCAACAGCATCTGTTGCAACTCACAGTCTGGGGCATCAAGCAGC
TCCAGGCAAGAATCCTGGCTGTGGAAAGATACCTAAAGGATCAACAGCTCCTGGGGATTTGGGGTTGCTC
TGGAAAACTCATTTGCACCACTGCTGTGCCTTGGAATGCTAGTTGGAGTAATAAATCTCTGGAACAGATT
TGGAATCACACGACCTGGATGGAGTGGGACAGAGAAATTAACAATTACACAAGCTTAATACACTCCTTAA
TTGAAGAATCGCAAAACCAGCAAGAAAAGAATGAACAAGAATTATTGGAATTAGATAAATGGGCAAGTTT
GTGGAATTGGTTTAACATAACAAATTGGCTGTGGTATATAAAATTATTCATAATGATAGTAGGAGGCTTG
GTAGGTTTAAGAATAGTTTTTGCTGTACTTTCTATAGTGAATAGAGTTAGGCAGGGATATTCACCATTAT
CGTTTCAGACCCACCTCCCAACCCCGAGGGGACCCGACAGGCCCGAAGGAATAGAAGAAGAAGGTGGAGA
GAGAGACAGAGACAGATCCATTCGATTAGTGAACGGATCGGCACTGCGTGCGCCAATTCTGCAGCCAAGG
TCGGGCAGGAAGAGGGCCTATTTCCCATGATTCCTTCATATTTGCATATACGATACAAGGCTGTTAGAGA
GATAATTAGAATTAATTTGACTGTAAACACAAAGATATTAGTACAAAATACGTGACGTAGAAAGTAATAA
TTTCTTGGGTAGTTTGCAGTTTTAAAATTATGTTTTAAAATGGACTATCATATGCTTACCGTAACTTGAA
AGTATTTCGATTTCTTGGCTTTATATATCTTGTGGAAAGGACGAAACACCGACGTTCTCTATCACTGATA
GTTTAAGAGCTAGGCCAACATGAGGATCACCCATGTCTGCAGGGCCTAGCAAGTTTAAATAAGGCTAGTC
CGTTATCAACTTGGCCAACATGAGGATCACCCATGTCTGCAGGGCCAAGTGGCACCGAGTCGGTGCTTTT
TTTCTGCAGACAAATGGCAGTATTCATCCACAATTTTAAAAGAAAAGGGGGGATTGGGGGGTACAGTGCA
GGGGAAAGAATAGTAGACATAATAGCAACAGACATACAAACTAAAGAATTACAAAAACAAATTACAAAAA
TTCAAAATTTTCGGGTTTATTACAGGGACAGCAGAGATCCAGTTTGGTTAGTACCGGGCCCTACGCGTCT
CGAGTTTACTCCCTATCAGTGATAGAGAACGTATGTCGAGTTTACTCCCTATCAGTGATAGAGAACGATG
TCGAGTTTACTCCCTATCAGTGATAGAGAACGTATGTCGAGTTTACTCCCTATCAGTGATAGAGAACGTA
TGTCGAGTTTACTCCCTATCAGTGATAGAGAACGTATGTCGAGTTTATCCCTATCAGTGATAGAGAACGT
ATGTCGAGTTTACTCCCTATCAGTGATAGAGAACGTATGTCGAGGTAGGCGTGTACGGTGGGAGGCCTAT
ATAAGCAGAGCTCGTTTAGTGAACCGTCAGATCGCCTGGAGAATTCCCACCATGGTGAGCAAGGGCGAGG
AGCTGTTCACCGGGGTGGTGCCCATCCTGGTCGAGCTGGACGGCGACGTAAACGGCCACAAGTTCAGCGT
GTCCGGCGAGGGCGAGGGCGATGCCACCTACGGCAAGCTGACCCTGAAGTTCATCTGCACCACCGGCAAG
CTGCCCGTGCCCTGGCCCACCCTCGTGACCACCCTGACCTACGGCGTGCAGTGCTTCAGCCGCTACCCCG
ACCACATGAAGCAGCACGACTTCTTCAAGTCCGCCATGCCCGAAGGCTACGTCCAGGAGCGCACCATCTT
CTTCAAGGACGACGGCAACTACAAGACCCGCGCCGAGGTGAAGTTCGAGGGCGACACCCTGGTGAACCGC
ATCGAGCTGAAGGGCATCGACTTCAAGGAGGACGGCAACATCCTGGGGCACAAGCTGGAGTACAACTACA
ACAGCCACAACGTCTATATCATGGCCGACAAGCAGAAGAACGGCATCAAGGTGAACTTCAAGATCCGCCA
CAACATCGAGGACGGCAGCGTGCAGCTCGCCGACCACTACCAGCAGAACACCCCCATCGGCGACGGCCCC
GTGCTGCTGCCCGACAACCACTACCTGAGCACCCAGTCCGCCCTGAGCAAAGACCCCAACGAGAAGCGCG
ATCACATGGTCCTGCTGGAGTTCGTGACCGCCGCCGGGATCACTCTCGGCATGGACGAGCTGTACAAGTA
AGGATCCAATTCTACCGGGTAGGGGAGGCGCTTTTCCCAAGGCAGTCTGGAGCATGCGCTTTAGCAGCCC
CGCTGGGCACTTGGCGCTACACAAGTGGCCTCTGGCCTCGCACACATTCCACATCCACCGGTAGGCGCCA
ACCGGCTCCGTTCTTTGGTGGCCCCTTCGCGCCACCTTCTACTCCTCCCCTAGTCAGGAAGTTCCCCCCC
GCCCCGCAGCTCGCGTCGTGCAGGACGTGACAAATGGAAGTAGCACGTCTCACTAGTCTCGTGCAGATGG
ACAGCACCGCTGAGCAATGGAAGCGGGTAGGCCTTTGGGGCAGCGGCCAATAGCAGCTTTGCTCCTTCGC
TTTCTGGGCTCAGAGGCTGGGAAGGGGTGGGTCCGGGGGCGGGCTCAGGGGCGGGCTCAGGGGCGGGGCG
GGCGCCCGAAGGTCCTCCGGAGGCCCGGCATTCTGCACGCTTCAAAAGCGCACGTCTGCCGCGCTGTTCT
CCTCTTCCTCATCTCCGGGCCTTTCGACCTGCATCCATCTAGATCTCGAGCAGCTGAAGCTTACCATGAC
CGAGTACAAGCCCACGGTGCGCCTCGCCACCCGCGACGACGTCCCCAGGGCCGTACGCACCCTCGCCGCC
GCGTTCGCCGACTACCCCGCCACGCGCCACACCGTCGATCCGGACCGCCACATCGAGCGGGTCACCGAGC
TGCAAGAACTCTTCCTCACGCGCGTCGGGCTCGACATCGGCAAGGTGTGGGTCGCGGACGACGGCGCCGC
GGTGGCGGTCTGGACCACGCCGGAGAGCGTCGAAGCGGGGGCGGTGTTCGCCGAGATCGGCCCGCGCATG
GCCGAGTTGAGCGGTTCCCGGCTGGCCGCGCAGCAACAGATGGAAGGCCTCCTGGCGCCGCACCGGCCCA
AGGAGCCCGCGTGGTTCCTGGCCACCGTCGGCGTCTCGCCCGACCACCAGGGCAAGGGTCTGGGCAGCGC
CGTCGTGCTCCCCGGAGTGGAGGCGGCCGAGCGCGCCGGGGTGCCCGCCTTCCTGGAGACCTCCGCGCCC
CGCAACCTCCCCTTCTACGAGCGGCTCGGCTTCACCGTCACCGCCGACGTCGAGGTGCCCGAAGGACCGC
GCACCTGGTGCATGACCCGCAAGCCCGGTGCCGGCGGCGGGTCCGGAGGAGAGGGCAGAGGAAGTCTCCT
AACATGCGGTGACGTGGAGGAGAATCCTGGCCCAATGAGCGAGCTGATTAAGGAGAACATGCACATGAAG
CTGTACATGGAGGGCACCGTGGACAACCATCACTTCAAGTGCACATCCGAGGGCGAAGGCAAGCCCTACG
AGGGCACCCAGACCATGAGAATCAAGGTGGTCGAGGGCGGCCCTCTCCCCTTCGCCTTCGACATCCTGGC
TACTAGCTTCCTCTACGGCAGCAAGACCTTCATCAACCACACCCAGGGCATCCCCGACTTCTTCAAGCAG
TCCTTCCCTGAGGGCTTCACATGGGAGAGAGTCACCACATACGAGGACGGGGGCGTGCTGACCGCTACCC
AGGACACCAGCCTCCAGGACGGCTGCCTCATCTACAACGTCAAGATCAGAGGGGTGAACTTCACATCCAA
CGGCCCTGTGATGCAGAAGAAAACACTCGGCTGGGAGGCCTTCACCGAGACGCTGTACCCCGCTGACGGC
GGCCTGGAAGGCAGAAACGACATGGCCCTGAAGCTCGTGGGCGGGAGCCATCTGATCGCAAACATCAAGA
CCACATATAGATCCAAGAAACCCGCTAAGAACCTCAAGATGCCTGGCGTCTACTATGTGGACTACAGACT
GGAAAGAATCAAGGAGGCCAACAACGAGACCTACGTCGAGCAGCACGAGGTGGCAGTGGCCAGATACTGC
GACCTCCCTAGCAAACTGGGGCACAAGCTTAATTGAGCGGCCGCTCAACCTCTGGATTACAAAATTTGTG
AAAGATTGACTGGTATTCTTAACTATGTTGCTCCTTTTACGCTATGTGGATACGCTGCTTTAATGCCTTT
GTATCATGCTATTGCTTCCCGTATGGCTTTCATTTTCTCCTCCTTGTATAAATCCTGGTTGCTGTCTCTT
TATGAGGAGTTGTGGCCCGTTGTCAGGCAACGTGGCGTGGTGTGCACTGTGTTTGCTGACGCAACCCCCA
CTGGTTGGGGCATTGCCACCACCTGTCAGCTCCTTTCCGGGACTTTCGCTTTCCCCCTCCCTATTGCCAC
GGCGGAACTCATCGCCGCCTGCCTTGCCCGCTGCTGGACAGGGGCTCGGCTGTTGGGCACTRACAATTCC
GTGGTGTTGTCGGGGAAATCATCGTCCTTTCCTTGGCTGCTCGCCTGTGTTGCCACCTGGATTCTGCGCG
GGACGTCCTTCTGCTACGTCCCTTCGGCCCTCAATCCAGCGGACCTTCCTTCCCGCGGCCTGCTGCCGGC
TCTGCGGCCTCTTCCGCGTCTACGCCTTCGCCCTCAGACGAGTCGGATCTCCCTTTGGGCCGCCTCCCCG
CAGGTACCTTTAAGACCAATGACTTACAAGGCAGCTGTAGATCTTAGCCACTTTTTAAAAGAAAAGGGGG
GACTGGAAGGGCTAATTCACTCCCAAAGAAGTCAAGATCTGCTTTTTGCCTGTACTGGGTCTCTCTGGTT
AGACCAGAGTCTCTCTGGTTAGACCAGATCTGAGCCTGGGAGCTCTCTGGCTAACTAGGGAACCCACTGC
TTAAGCCTCAATAAAGCTTGCCTTGAGTGCTTCAAGTAGTGTGTGCCCGTCTGTTGTGTGACTCTGGTAA
CTAGAGATCCCTCAGACCCTTTTAGTCAGTGTGGAAAATCTCTAGCAGTTTAAACCCGCTGATCAGCCTC
GACTGTGCCTTCTAGTTGCCAGCCATCTGTTGTTTGCCCCTCCCCCGTGCCTTCCTTGACCCTGGAAGGT
GCCACTCCCACTGTCCTTTCCTAATAAAATGAGGAAATTGCATCGCATTGTCTGAGTAGGTGTCATTCTA
TTCTGGGGGGTGGGGTGGGGCAGGACAGCAAGGGGGAGGATTGGGAAGTCAATAGCAGGCATGCTGGGGA
TGCGGTGGGCTCTATGGGCGGCCGTTAATTAAGCTTTTGTTCCCTTTAGTGAGGGTTAATTGCGCGCTTG
GCGTAATCATGGTCATAGCTGTTTCCTGTGTGAAATTGTTATCCGCTCACAATTCCACACAACATACGAG
CCGGGAGCATAAAGTGTAAAGCCTGGGGTGCCTAATGAGTGAGCTAACTCACATTAATTGCGTTGCGCTC
ACTGCCCGCTTTCCAGTCGGGAAACCTGTCGTGCCAGCTGCATTAATGAATCGGCCAACGCGCGGGGAGA
GGCGGTTTGCGTATTGGGCGCTCTTCCGCTTCCTCGCTCACTGACTCGCTGCGCTCGGTCGTTCGGCTGC
GGCGAGCGGTATCAGCTCACTCAAAGGCGGTAATACGGTTATCCACAGAATCAGGGGATAACGCAGGAAA
GAACATGTGAGCAAAAGGCCAGCAAAAGGCCAGGAACCGTAAAAAGGCCGCGTTGCTGGCGTTTTTCCAT
AGGCTCCGCCCCCCTGACGAGCATCACAAAAATCGACGCTCAAGTCAGAGGTGGCGAAACCCGACAGGAC
TATAAAGATACCAGGCGTTTCCCCCTGGAAGCTCCCTCGTGCGCTCTCCTGTTCCGACCCTGCCGCTTAC
CGGATACCTGTCCGCCTTTCTCCCTTCGGGAAGCGTGGCGCTTTCTCATAGCTCACGCTGTAGGTATCTC
AGTTCGGTGTAGGTCGTTCGCTCCAAGCTGGGCTGTGTGCACGAACCCCCCGTTCAGCCCGACCGCTGCG
CCTTATCCGGTAACTATCGTCTTGAGTCCAACCCGGTAAGACACGACTTATCGCCACTGGCAGCAGCCAC
TGGTAACAGGATTAGCAGAGCGAGGTATGTAGGCGGTGCTACAGAGTTCTTGAAGTGGTGGCCTAACTAC
GGCTACACTAGAAGAACAGTATTTGGTATCTGCGCTCTGCTGAAGCCAGTTACCTTCGGAAAAAGAGTTG
GTAGCTCTTGATCCGGCAAACAAACCACCGCTGGTAGCGGTGGTTTTTTTGTTTGCAAGCAGCAGATTAC
GCGCAGAAAAAAAGGATCTCAAGAAGATCCTTTGATCTTTTCTACGGGGTCTGACGCTCAGTGGAACGAA
AACTCACGTTAAGGGATTTTGGTCATGAGATTATCAAAAAGGATCTTCACCTAGATCCTTTTAAATTAAA
AATGAAGTTTTAAATCAATCTAAAGTATATATGAGTAAACTTGGTCTGACAGTTACCAATGCTTAATCAG
TGAGGCACCTATCTCAGCGATCTGTCTATTTCGTTCATCCATAGTTGCCTGACTCCCCGTCGTGTAGATA
ACTACGATACGGGAGGGCTTACCATCTGGCCCCAGTGCTGCAATGATACCGCGAGACCCACGCTCACCGG
CTCCAGATTTATCAGCAATAAACCAGCCAGCCGGAAGGGCCGAGCGCAGAAGTGGTCCTGCAACTTTATC
CGCCTCCATCCAGTCTATTAATTGTTGCCGGGAAGCTAGAGTAAGTAGTTCGCCAGTTAATAGTTTGCGC
AACGTTGTTGCCATTGCTACAGGCATCGTGGTGTCACGCTCGTCGTTTGGTATGGCTTCATTCAGCTCCG
GTTCCCAACGATCAAGGCGAGTTACATGATCCCCCATGTTGTGCAAAAAAGCGGTTAGCTCCTTCGGTCC
TCCGATCGTTGTCAGAAGTAAGTTGGCCGCAGTGTTATCACTCATGGTTATGGCAGCACTGCATAATTCT
CTTACTGTCATGCCATCCGTAAGATGCTTTTCTGTGACTGGTGAGTACTCAACCAAGTCATTCTGAGAAT
AGTGTATGCGGCGACCGAGTTGCTCTTGCCCGGCGTCAATACGGGATAATACCGCGCCACATAGCAGAAC
TTTAAAAGTGCTCATCATTGGAAAACGTTCTTCGGGGCGAAAACTCTCAAGGATCTTACCGCTGTTGAGA
TCCAGTTCGATGTAACCCACTCGTGCACCCAACTGATCTTCAGCATCTTTTACTTTCACCAGCGTTTCTG
GGTGAGCAAAAACAGGAAGGCAAAATGCCGCAAAAAAGGGAATAAGGGCGACACGGAAATGTTGAATACT
CATACTCTTCCTTTTTCAATATTATTGAAGCATTTATCAGGGTTATTGTCTCATGAGCGGATACATATTT
GAATGTATTTAGAAAAATAAACAAATAGGGGTTCCGCGCACATTTCCCCGAAAAGTGCCAC
Features (pLannotate 1.2.2; 34 found; start..end, strand, type, name):
     30..458     -  rep_origin     f1 ori (sequence partly withheld): f1 bacteriophage origin of replication; arrow indicates direction of (+) strand synthesis
    463..618     -  CDS            lacZα (fragment): LacZα fragment of β-galactosidase; lacZ fragment
    626..644     +  promoter       T7 promoter: promoter for bacteriophage T7 RNA polymerase
    658..958     +  enhancer       CMV enhancer: human cytomegalovirus immediate early enhancer
    959..1158    +  promoter       CMV promoter: human cytomegalovirus (CMV) immediate early promoter
   1176..1356    +  LTR            5' LTR (truncated): truncated 5' long terminal repeat (LTR) from HIV-1
   1403..1528    +  misc_feature   HIV-1 Ψ: packaging signal of human immunodeficiency virus type 1
   1512..1850    +  CDS            HIV-1 gag (fragment): gag protein from human immunodeficiency virus 1; gag
   2027..2260    +  misc_feature   RRE: The Rev response element (RRE) of HIV-1 allows for Rev-dependent mRNA export from the nucleus to the cytoplasm.
   2637..2737    +  CDS            Rev (fragment): human immunodeficiency virus 1 (HIV-1) Rev protein; rev; enhances nuclear export of unspliced and incompletely spliced viral mRNAs
   2780..3020    +  promoter       U6 promoter: RNA polymerase III promoter for human U6 snRNA
   3030..3049    -  promoter       tight TRE promoter (fragment): Tet-responsive promoter PTight, consisting of seven tet operator sequences followed by the minimal CMV promoter
   3066..3084    +  misc_RNA       MS2 stem loop: stem loop that binds the bacteriophage MS2 coat protein
   3095..3131    +  misc_RNA       gRNA scaffold (fragment): guide RNA scaffold for the Streptococcus pyogenes CRISPR/Cas9 system
   3136..3154    +  misc_RNA       MS2 stem loop: stem loop that binds the bacteriophage MS2 coat protein
   3165..3184    +  misc_RNA       gRNA scaffold (fragment): guide RNA scaffold for the Streptococcus pyogenes CRISPR/Cas9 system
   3222..3339    +  misc_feature   cPPT/CTS: central polypurine tract and central termination sequence of HIV-1
   3400..3714    +  promoter       tight TRE promoter: Tet-responsive promoter PTight, consisting of seven tet operator sequences followed by the minimal CMV promoter
   3730..4449    +  CDS            EGFP: the original enhanced GFP (Yang et al., 1996) mammalian codon-optimized
   4465..4964    +  promoter       PGK promoter: mouse phosphoglycerate kinase 1 promoter
   5004..5600    +  CDS            PuroR (fragment): puromycin N-acetyltransferase; pac from Streptomyces; confers resistance to puromycin
   5673..6371    +  CDS            TagBFP: TagBFP is a basic (constitutively fluorescent) blue fluorescent protein published in 2008, derived from Entacmaea quadricolor. It is reported to be a very rapidly-maturing monomer with very low acid sensitivity.
   6383..6969    +  misc_feature   WPRE: woodchuck hepatitis virus posttranscriptional regulatory element
   6963..7109    +  CDS            nef (fragment): NEF_HV1LA - Experimental evidence at protein level: Swiss-Prot protein existence level 1. Extracellular Nef protein targets CD4(+) T-lymphocytes for apoptosis by interacting with CXCR4 surface receptors. From Human immunodeficiency virus type 1 group M subtype B (isolate Lai) (HIV-1).
   7117..7295    +  LTR            5' LTR (truncated): truncated 5' long terminal repeat (LTR) from HIV-1
   7321..7432    +  polyA_signal   bGH poly(A) signal: bovine growth hormone polyadenylation signal
   7571..7589    -  promoter       T3 promoter: promoter for bacteriophage T3 RNA polymerase
   7634..7650    -  protein_bind   lac operator: The lac repressor binds to the lac operator to inhibit transcription in E. coli. This inhibition can be relieved by adding lactose or isopropyl-β-D-thiogalactopyranoside (IPTG). lac repressor encoded by lacI
   7658..7688    -  promoter       lac promoter: promoter for the E. coli lac operon
   7703..7724    -  protein_bind   CAP binding site: CAP binding activates transcription in the presence of cAMP. E. coli catabolite activator protein
   7737..7829    -  CDS            lacI (fragment): lac repressor; lacI; The lac repressor binds to the lac operator to inhibit transcription in E. coli. This inhibition can be relieved by adding lactose or isopropyl-β-D-thiogalactopyranoside (IPTG).
   8012..8600    -  rep_origin     ori: high-copy-number ColE1/pMB1/pBR322/pUC origin of replication
   8771..9631    -  CDS            AmpR: β-lactamase; bla; confers resistance to ampicillin, carbenicillin, and related antibiotics
   9632..9736    -  promoter       AmpR promoter: bla
