[The description below was written by a language model from this plasmid's Addgene catalogue record and pLannotate feature annotations shown in this document.]
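Description:
pKLV2-U6gRNASAM(gTetO)-TREGFP-PGKpuroBFP-W is a 9.8 kb HIV-1-based lentiviral vector on the pKLV2 backbone, built as a self-contained reporter for CRISPR activation (CRISPRa) activity in mammalian cells. It is maintained in E. coli through a high-copy ColE1/pUC origin with ampicillin resistance, and the backbone also retains an f1 origin and lacZα/lac promoter remnants from the parental cloning vector. For virus production, a CMV enhancer/promoter drives the genomic RNA from a truncated 5' LTR, followed by the Ψ packaging signal, a gag fragment, the RRE for Rev-dependent nuclear export and a cPPT/CTS. A WPRE, a truncated 3' LTR and a bGH polyadenylation signal close the transfer cassette.

The payload combines three units. A human U6 promoter expresses a S. pyogenes guide RNA whose scaffold carries two MS2 stem loops, the SAM-type design that recruits MS2 coat protein–activator fusions alongside dCas9. The 20 nt spacer is annotated as matching a tet operator sequence, consistent with the "gTetO" name. Downstream, a tight TRE promoter (seven tet operators plus a minimal CMV promoter) controls EGFP, so the guide directs the activation machinery to the reporter promoter in the same provirus, and GFP should be switched on only in cells with a functional CRISPRa system. A mouse PGK promoter constitutively drives puromycin resistance followed by TagBFP. The linker between the two is not annotated. This cassette allows selection and blue-fluorescent identification of transduced cells independently of activation. The catalogue insert field reads "PGKpuroGFP", but the plasmid name and the feature table both indicate BFP. The vector is intended for measuring CRISPRa efficiency, for example when validating activator-expressing cell lines before pooled screens.
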