Addgene plasmid #112927: pKLV2-U6gRNASAM(gTetO)-TREGFP-PGKpuroBFP-W
Purpose: CRISPR-a reporter assay lentiviral vector (gTetO)
Depositing lab: Kosuke Yusa. Depositing organization: Wellcome Sanger Institute. Publication: Pooled extracellular receptor-ligand interaction screening using CRISPR activation. Chong ZS, Ohnishi S, Yusa K, Wright GJ. Genome Biol. 2018 Nov 26;19(1):205. doi: 10.1186/s13059-018-1581-3. PubMed 30477585.
Backbone
  Vector backbone: pKLV2 lentiviral vector
  Backbone size w/o insert (bp): 6330
  Total vector size (bp): 9759
  Vector type: Mammalian Expression, Lentiviral, CRISPR
  Selectable markers: Puromycin
Growth in bacteria
  Bacterial resistance: Ampicillin, 100 μg/mL
  Growth temperature: 37°C
  Growth strain: NEB Stable
  Copy number: High Copy
Gene/Insert
  Gene/Insert name: hU6-gRNASAM(gTetO), TREGFP, PGKpuroGFP
  Species: Synthetic; S. pyogenes
  Insert size (bp): 4300
  Cloning method: Gateway Cloning
  Sequencing primers: 5′ AGATAATTAGAATTAATTTGACTG
Terms and licenses: Academic/Nonprofit Terms; Industry Terms: Not Available to Industry
How to cite: pKLV2-U6gRNASAM(gTetO)-TREGFP-PGKpuroBFP-W was a gift from Kosuke Yusa (Addgene plasmid # 112927 ; http://n2t.net/addgene:112927 ; RRID:Addgene_112927)
